>Addgene plasmid #186067 | pTR-340 pUC19-tNGFR-P2A-IL2RG N | addgene full sequence | sequence record 367292 | Addgene NGS Result
TCGCGCGTTTCGGTGATGACGGTGAAAACCTCTGACACATGCAGCTCCCGGAGACGGTCACAGCTTGTCT
GTAAGCGGATGCCGGGAGCAGACAAGCCCGTCAGGGCGCGTCAGCGGGTGTTGGCGGGTGTCGGGGCTGG
CTTAACTATGCGGCATCAGAGCAGATTGTACTGAGAGTGCACCATATGCGGTGTGAAATACCGCACAGAT
GCGTAAGGAGAAAATACCGCATCAGGCGCCATTCGCCATTCAGGCTGCGCAACTGTTGGGAAGGGCGATC
GGTGCGGGCCTCTTCGCTATTACGCCAGCTGGCGAAAGGGGGATGTGCTGCAAGGCGATTAAGTTGGGTA
ACGCCAGGGTTTTCCCAGTCACGACGTTGTAAAACGACGGCCAGTGAATTCGAGCTCGGTACCCGGGGAC
AGCTAAGGGTGGGTATTCTGGTTTGGATTAGATCAGAGGAAAGACAGCTGTATATGTGCCCACAGGAGCC
AAGACGGTATTTTCCATCCTCCCAAAACAGTAGAGCTTTGACAGAGATTTAAGGGTGACCAAGTCAAGGA
AGAGGCATGGCATAGAACGGTGATGTCGGGGGTGGGGGTTCAGAACTTCCATTATAGAAGGTAATGATTT
AGAGGAGAAGGTGGTTGAGAATGGTGCTAGTGGTAGTGAACAGATCCTTCCCAGGATCTAGGTGGGCTGA
GGATTTTTGAGTCTGTGACACTATTGTATATCCAGCTTTAGTTTCTGTTTACCACCTTACAGCAGCACCT
AATCTCCTAGAGGACTTAGCCCGTGTCACACAGCACATATTTGCCACACCCTCTGTAAAGCCCTGGTTTA
TAAGGTTCTTTCCACCGGAAGCTATGACAGAGGAAACGTGTGGGTGGGGAGGGGTAGTGGGTGAGGGACC
CAGGTTCCTGACACAGACAGACTACACCCAGGGAATGAAGAGCAAGCGCCATGGGGGCAGGTGCCACTGG
CCGCGCCATGGACGGGCCGCGCCTGCTGCTGTTGCTGCTTCTGGGGGTGTCCCTTGGAGGTGCCAAGGAG
GCATGCCCCACAGGCCTGTACACACACAGCGGTGAGTGCTGCAAAGCCTGCAACCTGGGCGAGGGTGTGG
CCCAGCCTTGTGGAGCCAACCAGACCGTGTGTGAGCCCTGCCTGGACAGCGTGACGTTCTCCGACGTGGT
GAGCGCGACCGAGCCGTGCAAGCCGTGCACCGAGTGCGTGGGGCTCCAGAGCATGTCGGCGCCATGCGTG
GAGGCCGACGACGCCGTGTGCCGCTGCGCCTACGGCTACTACCAGGATGAGACGACTGGGCGCTGCGAGG
CGTGCCGCGTGTGCGAGGCGGGCTCGGGCCTCGTGTTCTCCTGCCAGGACAAGCAGAACACCGTGTGCGA
GGAGTGCCCCGACGGCACGTATTCCGACGAGGCCAACCACGTGGACCCGTGCCTGCCCTGCACCGTGTGC
GAGGACACCGAGCGCCAGCTCCGCGAGTGCACACGCTGGGCCGACGCCGAGTGCGAGGAGATCCCTGGCC
GTTGGATTACACGGTCCACACCCCCAGAGGGCTCGGACAGCACAGCCCCCAGCACCCAGGAGCCTGAGGC
ACCTCCAGAACAAGACCTCATAGCCAGCACGGTGGCAGGTGTGGTGACCACAGTGATGGGCAGCTCCCAG
CCCGTGGTGACCCGAGGCACCACCGACAACCTCATCCCTGTCTATTGCTCCATCCTGGCTGCTGTGGTTG
TGGGTCTTGTGGCCTACATAGCCTTCAAGAGGTGGAACAGCCGCGCCAAGCGCTCGGGTTCGGGTGCCAC
CAACTTCAGCCTGCTGAAGCAGGCCGGCGACGTGGAGGAGAACCCCGGCCCCATGTTGAAGCCATCGTTG
CCGTTTACCTCCCTCTTATTCCTGCAGCTGCCCCTGCTGGGAGTGGGGCTGAACACGACAATTCTGACGC
CCAATGGGAATGAAGACACCACAGCTGGTGGGAAATCTGGGACTGGAGGGGGCTGGTGAGAAGGGTGGCT
GTGGGAAGGGGCCGTACAGAGATCTGGTGCCTGCCACTGGCCATTACAATCATGTGGGCAGAATTGAAAA
GTGGAGTGGGAAGGGCAAGGGGGAGGGTTCCCTGCCTCACGCTACTTCTTCTTTCTTTCTTGTTTGTTTG
TTTCTTTCTTTCTTTTGAGGCAGGGTCTCACTATGTTGCCTAGGCTGGTCTCAAACTCCTGGCCTCTAGT
GATCCTCCTGCCTCAGCCTTTCAAAGCACCAGGATTACAGACATGAGCCACCGTGCTTGGCCTCCTCCTT
CTGACCATCATTTCTCTTTCCCTCCCTGCCTTCATTTTCTCCCCAATCTAGATTTCTTCCTGACCACTAT
GCCCACTGACTCCCTCAGTGTTTCCACTCTGCCCCTCCCAGAGGTTCAGTGTTTTGTGTCCTCTAGAGTC
GACCTGCAGGCATGCAAGCTTGGCGTAATCATGGTCATAGCTGTTTCCTGTGTGAAATTGTTATCCGCTC
ACAATTCCACACAACATACGAGCCGGAAGCATAAAGTGTAAAGCCTGGGGTGCCTAATGAGTGAGCTAAC
TCACATTAATTGCGTTGCGCTCACTGCCCGCTTTCCAGTCGGGAAACCTGTCGTGCCAGCTGCATTAATG
AATCGGCCAACGCGCGGGGAGAGGCGGTTTGCGTATTGGGCGCTCTTCCGCTTCCTCGCTCACTGACTCG
CTGCGCTCGGTCGTTCGGCTGCGGCGAGCGGTATCAGCTCACTCAAAGGCGGTAATACGGTTATCCACAG
AATCAGGGGATAACGCAGGAAAGAACATGTGAGCAAAAGGCCAGCAAAAGGCCAGGAACCGTAAAAAGGC
CGCGTTGCTGGCGTTTTTCCATAGGCTCCGCCCCCCTGACGAGCATCACAAAAATCGACGCTCAAGTCAG
AGGTGGCGAAACCCGACAGGACTATAAAGATACCAGGCGTTTCCCCCTGGAAGCTCCCTCGTGCGCTCTC
CTGTTCCGACCCTGCCGCTTACCGGATACCTGTCCGCCTTTCTCCCTTCGGGAAGCGTGGCGCTTTCTCA
TAGCTCACGCTGTAGGTATCTCAGTTCGGTGTAGGTCGTTCGCTCCAAGCTGGGCTGTGTGCACGAACCC
CCCGTTCAGCCCGACCGCTGCGCCTTATCCGGTAACTATCGTCTTGAGTCCAACCCGGTAAGACACGACT
TATCGCCACTGGCAGCAGCCACTGGTAACAGGATTAGCAGAGCGAGGTATGTAGGCGGTGCTACAGAGTT
CTTGAAGTGGTGGCCTAACTACGGCTACACTAGAAGAACAGTATTTGGTATCTGCGCTCTGCTGAAGCCA
GTTACCTTCGGAAAAAGAGTTGGTAGCTCTTGATCCGGCAAACAAACCACCGCTGGTAGCGGTGGTTTTT
TTGTTTGCAAGCAGCAGATTACGCGCAGAAAAAAAGGATCTCAAGAAGATCCTTTGATCTTTTCTACGGG
GTCTGACGCTCAGTGGAACGAAAACTCACGTTAAGGGATTTTGGTCATGAGATTATCAAAAAGGATCTTC
ACCTAGATCCTTTTAAATTAAAAATGAAGTTTTAAATCAATCTAAAGTATATATGAGTAAACTTGGTCTG
ACAGTTACCAATGCTTAATCAGTGAGGCACCTATCTCAGCGATCTGTCTATTTCGTTCATCCATAGTTGC
CTGACTCCCCGTCGTGTAGATAACTACGATACGGGAGGGCTTACCATCTGGCCCCAGTGCTGCAATGATA
CCGCGAGACCCACGCTCACCGGCTCCAGATTTATCAGCAATAAACCAGCCAGCCGGAAGGGCCGAGCGCA
GAAGTGGTCCTGCAACTTTATCCGCCTCCATCCAGTCTATTAATTGTTGCCGGGAAGCTAGAGTAAGTAG
TTCGCCAGTTAATAGTTTGCGCAACGTTGTTGCCATTGCTACAGGCATCGTGGTGTCACGCTCGTCGTTT
GGTATGGCTTCATTCAGCTCCGGTTCCCAACGATCAAGGCGAGTTACATGATCCCCCATGTTGTGCAAAA
AAGCGGTTAGCTCCTTCGGTCCTCCGATCGTTGTCAGAAGTAAGTTGGCCGCAGTGTTATCACTCATGGT
TATGGCAGCACTGCATAATTCTCTTACTGTCATGCCATCCGTAAGATGCTTTTCTGTGACTGGTGAGTAC
TCAACCAAGTCATTCTGAGAATAGTGTATGCGGCGACCGAGTTGCTCTTGCCCGGCGTCAATACGGGATA
ATACCGCGCCACATAGCAGAACTTTAAAAGTGCTCATCATTGGAAAACGTTCTTCGGGGCGAAAACTCTC
AAGGATCTTACCGCTGTTGAGATCCAGTTCGATGTAACCCACTCGTGCACCCAACTGATCTTCAGCATCT
TTTACTTTCACCAGCGTTTCTGGGTGAGCAAAAACAGGAAGGCAAAATGCCGCAAAAAAGGGAATAAGGG
CGACACGGAAATGTTGAATACTCATACTCTTCCTTTTTCAATATTATTGAAGCATTTATCAGGGTTATTG
TCTCATGAGCGGATACATATTTGAATGTATTTAGAAAAATAAACAAATAGGGGTTCCGCGCACATTTCCC
CGAAAAGTGCCACCTGACGTCTAAGAAACCATTATTATCATGACATTAACCTATAAAAATAGGCGTATCA
CGAGGCCCTTTCGTC
Features (pLannotate 1.2.2; 15 found; start..end, strand, type, name):
    137..236     +  misc_feature   bom (fragment): basis of mobility region from pBR322
    242..399     -  CDS            lacZα (fragment): LacZα fragment of β-galactosidase; lacZ fragment
    961..1818    +  CDS            NGFR (fragment): TNR16_HUMAN - Also known as TNFRSF16. Experimental evidence at protein level: Swiss-Prot protein existence level 1. Low affinity receptor which can bind to NGF, BDNF, NTF3, and NTF4. Forms a heterodimeric receptor with SORCS2 that binds the precursor forms of NGF, BDNF and NTF3 with high affinity, and has much lower affinity for mature NGF and BDNF (PubMed:24908487). Plays an important role in differentiation and survival of specific neuronal populations during development (By similarity). Can mediate cell survival as well as cell death of neural cells. Plays a role in the inactivation of RHOA
   1873..1986    +  CDS            IL2RG (fragment): IL2RG_HUMAN - Experimental evidence at protein level: Swiss-Prot protein existence level 1. Common subunit for the receptors for a variety of interleukins. Probably in association with IL15RA, involved in the stimulation of neutrophil phagocytosis by IL15 (PubMed:15123770). From Homo sapiens (Human).
   2213..2302    -  CDS            YN010_HUMAN (fragment): Protein uncertain: Swiss-Prot protein existence level 5. From Homo sapiens (Human).
   2361..2438    +  CDS            IL2RG (fragment): IL2RG_HUMAN - Experimental evidence at protein level: Swiss-Prot protein existence level 1. Common subunit for the receptors for a variety of interleukins. Probably in association with IL15RA, involved in the stimulation of neutrophil phagocytosis by IL15 (PubMed:15123770). From Homo sapiens (Human).
   2439..2471    +  misc_feature   MCS (fragment): pUC18/19 multiple cloning site
   2508..2524    -  protein_bind   lac operator: The lac repressor binds to the lac operator to inhibit transcription in E. coli. This inhibition can be relieved by adding lactose or isopropyl-β-D-thiogalactopyranoside (IPTG). lac repressor encoded by lacI
   2532..2562    -  promoter       lac promoter: promoter for the E. coli lac operon
   2577..2598    -  protein_bind   CAP binding site: CAP binding activates transcription in the presence of cAMP. E. coli catabolite activator protein
   2611..2703    -  CDS            lacI (fragment): lac repressor; lacI; The lac repressor binds to the lac operator to inhibit transcription in E. coli. This inhibition can be relieved by adding lactose or isopropyl-β-D-thiogalactopyranoside (IPTG).
   2886..3474    -  rep_origin     ori: high-copy-number ColE1/pMB1/pBR322/pUC origin of replication
   3645..4505    -  CDS            AmpR: β-lactamase; bla; confers resistance to ampicillin, carbenicillin, and related antibiotics
   4506..4610    -  promoter       AmpR promoter: bla
   4705..35      +  CDS            rop (fragment) (across the origin): Rop protein, which maintains plasmids at low copy number; rop
