[The description below was written by a language model from this plasmid's Addgene catalogue record and pLannotate feature annotations shown in this document.]
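Description:
pTR-340 pUC19-tNGFR-P2A-IL2RG N is a pUC19-based donor plasmid, catalogued as a CRISPR vector, that carries a homology-directed repair template for knocking a truncated NGFR (tNGFR) marker into the human IL2RG locus. It is propagated in E. coli as a high-copy plasmid through the ColE1/pUC origin and selected with ampicillin through the β-lactamase gene and its bla promoter. Remnants of the pUC19 cloning region (lacZα fragment, partial MCS, lac promoter, operator and CAP site) flank the insert, which interrupts lacZα. The short bom, rop and lacI fragments are backbone remnants with no stated role in the design.

The payload centres on an NGFR coding fragment of about 860 bp, consistent with the truncated low-affinity nerve growth factor receptor commonly used as a signalling-deficient cell-surface marker. It is followed shortly by sequence matching the IL2RG coding region. The name indicates that a P2A self-cleaving peptide occupies the short gap between them, although the feature table does not annotate it. The "N" in the name and this layout suggest insertion at the N-terminal end of IL2RG, so that the endogenous promoter would drive one transcript yielding separate tNGFR and wild-type common gamma chain proteins. No exogenous mammalian promoter is annotated. A second IL2RG fragment further downstream, separated by unannotated sequence, is consistent with genomic exon–intron sequence forming the right homology arm, and the unannotated stretch upstream of NGFR presumably forms the left arm. The record does not define the arm boundaries, and the plasmid encodes no Cas9 or guide RNA. The associated work concerns high-yield genome engineering in primary cells, where tNGFR surface expression would report successful knock-in.
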