Addgene plasmid #186067: pTR-340 pUC19-tNGFR-P2A-IL2RG N
Purpose: Knockin of truncated NGFR to target gene
Depositing lab: Alexander Marson. Depositing organization: J. David Gladstone Institutes. Publication: High-yield genome engineering in primary cells using a hybrid ssDNA repair template and small-molecule cocktails. Shy BR, Vykunta VS, Ha A, Talbot A, Roth TL, Nguyen DN, Pfeifer WG, Chen YY, Blaeschke F, Shifrut E, Vedova S, Mamedov MR, Chung JJ, Li H, Yu R, Wu D, Wolf J, Martin TG, Castro CE, Ye L, Esensten JH, Eyquem J, Marson A. Nat Biotechnol. 2022 Aug 25:10.1038/s41587-022-01418-8. doi: 10.1038/s41587-022-01418-8. PubMed 36008610.
Backbone
  Vector backbone: PUC19
  Vector type: CRISPR
Growth in bacteria
  Bacterial resistance: Ampicillin, 100 μg/mL
  Growth temperature: 37°C
  Growth strain: DH5alpha
  Copy number: High Copy
Gene/Insert
  Gene/Insert name: IL2RG
  Species: H. sapiens (human)
  Mutation: WT with tNGFR sequence
  Entrez Gene: IL2RG (a.k.a. CD132, CIDX, IL-2RG, IMD4, P64, SCIDX, SCIDX1)
  Cloning method: Unknown
Terms and licenses: Academic/Nonprofit Terms; Industry Terms: Not Available to Industry
Depositor comments: Please visit https://www.biorxiv.org/content/10.1101/2021.09.02.458799v1 for bioRxiv preprint.
How to cite: pTR-340 pUC19-tNGFR-P2A-IL2RG N was a gift from Alexander Marson (Addgene plasmid # 186067 ; http://n2t.net/addgene:186067 ; RRID:Addgene_186067)
